Addgene plasmid #233413: LSM043_2 (PB)SFFV-LIDARSensor(mCherry->Casp9-2A-GFP)-hygro
Purpose: LIDAR reporter RNA; mCherry as marker, iCasp-P2A-EGFP as output
Depositing lab: Xiaojing Gao. Depositing organization: Stanford University. Publication: Post-transcriptional modular synthetic receptors. Zhang X, Mille-Fragoso LS, Kaseniit KE, Lee AP, Zhang M, Call CC, Hu Y, Xie Y, Gao XJ. Nat Chem Biol. 2025 Mar 28. doi: 10.1038/s41589-025-01872-w. PubMed 40155716.
Backbone
  Vector backbone: PiggyBac vector
  Vector type: Mammalian Expression
  Selectable markers: Hygromycin ; mCherry
Growth in bacteria
  Bacterial resistance: Ampicillin, 100 μg/mL
  Growth temperature: 30°C
  Growth strain: NEB Stable
  Copy number: Low Copy
Gene/Insert
  Gene/Insert name: LIDARSensor(mCherry->Casp9-2A-GFP)-hygro
  Species: Synthetic
  Mutation: WT
  Promoter: SFFV
  Cloning method: Gibson Cloning
Terms and licenses: Academic/Nonprofit Terms; Industry Terms: Not Available to Industry
Depositor comments: https://benchling.com/s/seq-esvMr2zCzxlmb0wmksiI?m=slm-31nTWQUmdL7sfb3mIbBg for annotated sequence file. Please visit https://doi.org/10.1101/2024.05.03.592453 for bioRxiv preprint.
How to cite: LSM043_2 (PB)SFFV-LIDARSensor(mCherry->Casp9-2A-GFP)-hygro was a gift from Xiaojing Gao (Addgene plasmid # 233413 ; http://n2t.net/addgene:233413 ; RRID:Addgene_233413)
