[The description below was written by a language model from this plasmid's Addgene catalogue record and pLannotate feature annotations shown in this document.]
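Description:
LSM043_2 (PB)SFFV-LIDARSensor(mCherry->Casp9-2A-GFP)-hygro is a 10.2 kb mammalian expression plasmid built on a PiggyBac transposon backbone, intended for stable genomic integration of a synthetic reporter cassette. In bacteria it is maintained through a ColE1/pUC-type origin and ampicillin resistance (AmpR with its bla promoter). The record lists it as low copy despite the pUC-type origin annotation. An f1 origin and lac promoter/operator and lacZα remnants come from the cloning backbone. The automated annotation does not call the PiggyBac terminal repeats. The short "lambda portal protein" hits flanking the cassette are probably spurious matches, and the record does not say what lies in those regions.

The payload is a single SFFV-promoter transcript that serves as the LIDAR reporter RNA. mCherry is encoded first and acts as a constitutive marker of reporter expression. It is followed by an F2A fragment and then an unannotated stretch of roughly 250 nt that presumably holds the sensor element gating the downstream reading frame, although its nature is not stated in the fields. The output consists of DmrB (FKBP12 F36V) fused to a human caspase-9 fragment, which is the architecture of a chemically dimerizable inducible caspase-9. This is linked by P2A to EGFP and terminated by a bGH polyadenylation signal. Activation of the sensor should therefore yield green fluorescence together with a dimerizer-triggerable apoptosis switch, while red fluorescence normalises for reporter level.

A separate SV40 promoter–HygR unit, with a WPRE fragment and SV40 poly(A) signal, allows hygromycin selection of integrants. The construct comes from work on post-transcriptional modular synthetic receptors.
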