Features (pLannotate 1.2.2; 24 found; start..end, strand, type, name):
    171..1031    -  CDS            AmpR: β-lactamase; bla; confers resistance to ampicillin, carbenicillin, and related antibiotics
   1032..1136    -  promoter       AmpR promoter: bla
   1189..1617    -  rep_origin     f1 ori (sequence partly withheld): f1 bacteriophage origin of replication; arrow indicates direction of (+) strand synthesis
   1622..1777    -  CDS            lacZα (fragment): LacZα fragment of β-galactosidase; lacZ fragment
   1779..1898    +  CDS            B (fragment): PORTL_LAMBD - Experimental evidence at protein level: Swiss-Prot protein existence level 1. Forms the portal vertex of the capsid (PubMed:6228056, PubMed:6232391). This portal plays critical roles in head assembly, genome packaging, neck/tail attachment, and genome ejection (Probable). The portal protein multimerizes as a single ring-shaped homododecamer arranged around a central channel (PubMed:6232391). Binds to the terminase subunits to form the packaging machine (PubMed:7799432). From Escherichia phage lambda (Bacteriophage lambda).
   2479..2886    +  promoter       SFFV promoter: spleen focus-forming virus long terminal repeat (LTR) promoter
   2900..3607    +  CDS            mCherry: mCherry is a basic (constitutively fluorescent) red fluorescent protein published in 2004, derived from Discosoma sp.. It is reported to be a very rapidly-maturing monomer with low acid sensitivity.
   3653..3711    +  CDS            F2A (fragment): 2A peptide from foot-and-mouth disease virus polyprotein Eukaryotic ribosomes fail to insert a peptide bond between the Gly and Pro residues, yielding separate polypeptides.
   3959..4279    +  CDS            DmrB: F36V mutant of FK506-binding protein FKBP12 binds synthetic ligands that do not bind wild-type FKBP
   4289..5149    +  CDS            CASP9 (fragment): CASP9_HUMAN - Also known as MCH6. Experimental evidence at protein level: Swiss-Prot protein existence level 1. Isoform 2 lacks activity is an dominant-negative inhibitor of caspase-9. From Homo sapiens (Human).
   5150..5205    +  CDS            P2A (fragment): 2A peptide from porcine teschovirus-1 polyprotein Eukaryotic ribosomes fail to insert a peptide bond between the Gly and Pro residues, yielding separate polypeptides.
   5207..5920    +  CDS            EGFP: EGFP is a basic (constitutively fluorescent) green fluorescent protein published in 1996, derived from Aequorea victoria. It is reported to be a rapidly-maturing weak dimer with moderate acid sensitivity.
   6033..6240    +  polyA_signal   bGH poly(A) signal: bovine growth hormone polyadenylation signal
   6278..6607    +  promoter       SV40 promoter: SV40 enhancer and early promoter
   6656..7681    +  CDS            HygR: aminoglycoside phosphotransferase from E. coli; aph(4)-Ia; confers resistance to hygromycin
   7688..7794    +  misc_feature   WPRE (fragment): woodchuck hepatitis virus posttranscriptional regulatory element
   7803..7924    +  polyA_signal   SV40 poly(A) signal: SV40 polyadenylation signal
   7942..8034    +  ncRNA          G-CSF SLDE: Accession: RF00183 - G-CSF factor stem-loop destabilising element (SLDE)
   8731..9198    +  CDS            B (fragment): PORTL_LAMBD - Experimental evidence at protein level: Swiss-Prot protein existence level 1. Forms the portal vertex of the capsid (PubMed:6228056, PubMed:6232391). This portal plays critical roles in head assembly, genome packaging, neck/tail attachment, and genome ejection (Probable). The portal protein multimerizes as a single ring-shaped homododecamer arranged around a central channel (PubMed:6232391). Binds to the terminase subunits to form the packaging machine (PubMed:7799432). From Escherichia phage lambda (Bacteriophage lambda).
   9236..9252    -  protein_bind   lac operator: The lac repressor binds to the lac operator to inhibit transcription in E. coli. This inhibition can be relieved by adding lactose or isopropyl-β-D-thiogalactopyranoside (IPTG). lac repressor encoded by lacI
   9260..9290    -  promoter       lac promoter: promoter for the E. coli lac operon
   9305..9326    -  protein_bind   CAP binding site: CAP binding activates transcription in the presence of cAMP. E. coli catabolite activator protein
   9339..9431    -  CDS            lacI (fragment): lac repressor; lacI; The lac repressor binds to the lac operator to inhibit transcription in E. coli. This inhibition can be relieved by adding lactose or isopropyl-β-D-thiogalactopyranoside (IPTG).
   9614..10202   -  rep_origin     ori: high-copy-number ColE1/pMB1/pBR322/pUC origin of replication
>Addgene plasmid #233413 | LSM043_2 (PB)SFFV-LIDARSensor(mCherry->Casp9-2A-GFP)-hygro | addgene full sequence | sequence record 467295 | Addgene NGS Result
GAAGATCCTTTGATCTTTTCTACGGGGTCTGACGCTCAGTGGAACGAAAACTCACGTTAAGGGATTTTGG
TCATGAGATTATCAAAAAGGATCTTCACCTAGATCCTTTTAAATTAAAAATGAAGTTTTAAATCAATCTA
AAGTATATATGAGTAAACTTGGTCTGACAGTTACCAATGCTTAATCAGTGAGGCACCTATCTCAGCGATC
TGTCTATTTCGTTCATCCATAGTTGCCTGACTCCCCGTCGTGTAGATAACTACGATACGGGAGGGCTTAC
CATCTGGCCCCAGTGCTGCAATGATACCGCGAGACCCACGCTCACCGGCTCCAGATTTATCAGCAATAAA
CCAGCCAGCCGGAAGGGCCGAGCGCAGAAGTGGTCCTGCAACTTTATCCGCCTCCATCCAGTCTATTAAT
TGTTGCCGGGAAGCTAGAGTAAGTAGTTCGCCAGTTAATAGTTTGCGCAACGTTGTTGCCATTGCTACAG
GCATCGTGGTGTCACGCTCGTCGTTTGGTATGGCTTCATTCAGCTCCGGTTCCCAACGATCAAGGCGAGT
TACATGATCCCCCATGTTGTGCAAAAAAGCGGTTAGCTCCTTCGGTCCTCCGATCGTTGTCAGAAGTAAG
TTGGCCGCAGTGTTATCACTCATGGTTATGGCAGCACTGCATAATTCTCTTACTGTCATGCCATCCGTAA
GATGCTTTTCTGTGACTGGTGAGTACTCAACCAAGTCATTCTGAGAATAGTGTATGCGGCGACCGAGTTG
CTCTTGCCCGGCGTCAATACGGGATAATACCGCGCCACATAGCAGAACTTTAAAAGTGCTCATCATTGGA
AAACGTTCTTCGGGGCGAAAACTCTCAAGGATCTTACCGCTGTTGAGATCCAGTTCGATGTAACCCACTC
GTGCACCCAACTGATCTTCAGCATCTTTTACTTTCACCAGCGTTTCTGGGTGAGCAAAAACAGGAAGGCA
AAATGCCGCAAAAAAGGGAATAAGGGCGACACGGAAATGTTGAATACTCATACTCTTCCTTTTTCAATAT
TATTGAAGCATTTATCAGGGTTATTGTCTCATGAGCGGATACATATTTGAATGTATTTAGAAAAATAAAC
AAATAGGGGTTCCGCGCACATTTCCCCGAAAAGTGCCACCTAAATTGTAAGCGTTAATATTTTGTTAAAA
TTCGCGTTAAATTTTTGTTAAATCAGCTCATTTTTTAACCAATAGGCCGAAATCGGCAAAATCCCTTATA
AATCAAAAGAATAGACCGAGATAGGGT
[37 nt withheld, positions 1288-1324]
AAAGAACGTGGACTCCAACGTCAAAGG
[49 nt withheld, positions 1352-1400]
T
[91 nt withheld, positions 1402-1492]
G
[124 nt withheld, positions 1494-1617]
CCCATTCGCCATTCAGGCTGCGCAACTGTTGGGAAGGGCGATCGGTGCGGGCCTCTTCGCTATTACGCCA
GCTGGCGAAAGGGGGATGTGCTGCAAGGCGATTAAGTTGGGTAACGCCAGGGTTTTCCCAGTCACGACGT
TGTAAAACGACGGCCAGTGAGCGCGCCTCGTTCATTCACGTTTTTGAACCCGTGGAGGACGGGCAGACTC
GCGGTGCAAATGTGTTTTACAGCGTGATGGAGCAGATGAAGATGCTCGACACGCTGCAGAACACGCAGCT
AGATTAACCCTAGAAAGATAATCATATTGTGACGTACGTTAAAGATAATCATGTGTAAAATTGACGCATG
TGTTTTATCGGTCTGTATATCGAGGTTTATTTATTAATTTGAATAGATATTAAGTTTTATTATATTTACA
CTTACATACTAATAATAAATTCAACAAACAATTTATTTATGTTTATTTATTTATTAAAAAAAACAAAAAC
TCAAAATTTCTTCTATAAAGTAACAAAACTTTTATGAGGGACAGCCCCCCCCCAAAGCCCCCAGGGATGT
AATTACGTCCCTCCCCCGCTAGGGGGCAGCAGCGAGCCGCCCGGGGCTCCGCTCCGGTCCGGCGCTCCCC
CCGCATCCCAGAGCCGGCAGCGTGCGGGGACAGCCCGGGCACGGGGAAGGTGGCACGGGATCGCTTTCCT
CTGAACGCTTCTCGCTGCTCTTTGAGCCTGCAGACACCTGGGGGGATACGGGGAAAAGGCCTCCACGGCC
ACAATTGCCGATAAAATAAAAGATTTTATTTAGTCTCCAGAAAAAGGGGGGAATGAAAGACCCCACCTGT
AGGTTTGGCAAGCTAGCTGCAGTAACGCCATTTTGCAAGGCATGGAAAAATACCAAACCAAGAATAGAGA
AGTTCAGATCAAGGGCGGGTACATGAAAATAGCTAACGTTGGGCCAAACAGGATATCTGCGGTGAGCAGT
TTCGGCCCCGGCCCGGGGCCAAGAACAGATGGTCACCGCAGTTTCGGCCCCGGCCCGAGGCCAAGAACAG
ATGGTCCCCAGATATGGCCCAACCCTCAGCAGTTTCTTAAGACCCATCAGATGTTTCCAGGCTCCCCCAA
GGACCTGAAATGACCCTGCGCCTTATTTGAATTAACCAATCAGCCTGCTTCTCGCTTCTGTTCGCGCGCT
TCTGCTTCCCGAGCTCTATAAAAGAGCTCACAACCCCTCACTCGGCGCGCCAGTCCTCCGACAGACTGAG
TCGCCCGGGAAGCTTCGCCACCATGGTGAGCAAGGGCGAGGAGGATAACATGGCCATCATCAAGGAGTTC
ATGCGCTTCAAGGTGCACATGGAGGGCTCCGTGAACGGCCACGAGTTCGAGATCGAGGGCGAGGGCGAGG
GCCGCCCCTACGAGGGCACCCAGACCGCCAAGCTGAAGGTGACCAAGGGTGGCCCCCTGCCCTTCGCCTG
GGACATCCTGTCCCCTCAGTTCATGTACGGCTCCAAGGCCTACGTGAAGCACCCCGCCGACATTCCCGAC
TACTTGAAGCTGTCCTTCCCCGAGGGCTTCAAGTGGGAGCGCGTGATGAACTTCGAGGACGGCGGCGTGG
TGACCGTGACCCAGGACTCCTCCCTGCAGGACGGCGAGTTCATCTACAAGGTGAAGCTGCGCGGCACCAA
CTTCCCCTCCGACGGCCCCGTAATGCAGAAGAAGACCATGGGCTGGGAGGCCTCCTCCGAGCGGATGTAC
CCCGAGGACGGCGCCCTGAAGGGCGAGATCAAGCAGAGGCTGAAGCTGAAGGACGGCGGCCACTACGACG
CTGAGGTCAAGACCACCTACAAGGCCAAGAAGCCCGTGCAGCTGCCCGGCGCCTACAACGTCAACATCAA
GTTGGACATCACCTCCCACAACGAGGACTACACCATCGTGGAACAGTACGAACGCGCCGAGGGCCGCCAC
TCCACCGGCGGCATGGACGAGCTGTACAAGAGCGACGCGTTGGAAGCCAGACACAAACAGAAAATTGTGG
CTCCGGTGAAACAGACTTTGAATTTTGACCTTCTGAAGCTGGCGGGAGACGTCGAGTCCAACCCCGGTCC
CGGTACCGGATCCTCCGTTTAGGTGGGTGGAATAGTAACGTACACCATCAGGGTACGTCTCAGACACCAT
CAGGGTCTGTCTGGTACAGCATCAGCGTACCATAGTATCCCACCTACCCAGACGACCGGTACTAGTGAGG
CACGGCATAAGCAAAAGATCGTAGCCCCAGTAAAGCAAACACTCAACTTCGATCTACTCAAACTCGCAGG
TGATGTGGAATCTAATCCAGGACCCTCGAGTGGAGTGCAGGTGGAGACTATCTCCCCAGGAGACGGGCGC
ACCTTCCCCAAGCGCGGCCAGACCTGCGTGGTGCACTACACCGGGATGCTTGAAGATGGAAAGAAAGTTG
ATTCCTCCCGGGACAGAAACAAGCCCTTTAAGTTTATGCTAGGCAAGCAGGAGGTGATCCGAGGCTGGGA
AGAAGGGGTTGCCCAGATGAGTGTGGGTCAGAGAGCCAAACTGACTATATCTCCAGATTATGCCTATGGT
GCCACTGGGCACCCAGGCATCATCCCACCACATGCCACTCTCGTCTTCGATGTGGAGCTTCTAAAACTGG
AATCTGGCGGTGGATCCGGAGTCGACGGATTTGGTGATGTCGGTGCTCTTGAGAGTTTGAGGGGAAATGC
AGATTTGGCTTACATCCTGAGCATGGAGCCCTGTGGCCACTGCCTCATTATCAACAATGTGAACTTCTGC
CGTGAGTCCGGGCTCCGCACCCGCACTGGCTCCAACATCGACTGTGAGAAGTTGCGGCGTCGCTTCTCCT
CGCTGCATTTCATGGTGGAGGTGAAGGGCGACCTGACTGCCAAGAAAATGGTGCTGGCTTTGCTGGAGCT
GGCGCGGCAGGACCACGGTGCTCTGGACTGCTGCGTGGTGGTCATTCTCTCTCACGGCTGTCAGGCCAGC
CACCTGCAGTTCCCAGGGGCTGTCTACGGCACAGATGGATGCCCTGTGTCGGTCGAGAAGATTGTGAACA
TCTTCAATGGGACCAGCTGCCCCAGCCTGGGAGGGAAGCCCAAGCTCTTTTTCATCCAGGCCTGTGGTGG
GGAGCAGAAAGACCATGGGTTTGAGGTGGCCTCCACTTCCCCTGAAGACGAGTCCCCTGGCAGTAACCCC
GAGCCAGATGCCACCCCGTTCCAGGAAGGTTTGAGGACCTTCGACCAGCTGGACGCCATATCTAGTTTGC
CCACACCCAGTGACATCTTTGTGTCCTACTCTACTTTCCCAGGTTTTGTTTCCTGGAGGGACCCCAAGAG
TGGCTCCTGGTACGTTGAGACCCTGGACGACATCTTTGAGCAGTGGGCTCACTCTGAAGACCTGCAGTCC
CTCCTGCTTAGGGTCGCTAATGCTGTTTCGGTGAAAGGGATTTATAAACAGATGCCTGGTTGCTTTAATT
TCCTCCGGAAAAAACTTTTCTTTAAAACATCAGCCACGAACTTCTCTCTGTTAAAGCAAGCAGGTGACGT
GGAAGAAAACCCCGGTCCCGTCTCAAAGGGCGAGGAACTTTTTACGGGCGTTGTTCCGATCCTCGTCGAA
TTGGACGGGGACGTTAATGGGCATAAATTCTCAGTTAGTGGTGAGGGTGAGGGGGACGCGACATATGGGA
AACTTACGCTGAAGTTCATATGTACCACCGGAAAATTGCCAGTGCCGTGGCCTACTCTCGTCACCACCCT
GACATATGGTGTTCAGTGTTTTAGCCGGTATCCAGACCATATGAAACAGCACGATTTTTTTAAATCCGCT
ATGCCTGAAGGTTACGTACAGGAGCGAACGATATTTTTTAAAGACGACGGAAACTACAAAACTAGAGCCG
AGGTAAAATTCGAGGGTGACACTCTCGTGAACCGGATCGAACTGAAGGGCATAGATTTTAAGGAGGATGG
CAATATACTGGGCCACAAGCTCGAATACAACTATAATTCTCATAATGTCTATATCATGGCGGACAAACAG
AAAAACGGCATCAAGGTAAACTTTAAAATCCGACACAATATTGAGGACGGCTCTGTCCAGCTTGCGGACC
ATTACCAACAGAACACGCCGATAGGGGATGGTCCAGTACTTCTCCCTGATAATCACTATTTGTCTACTCA
GTCAGCTCTTAGCAAGGACCCAAACGAAAAACGGGATCACATGGTCCTTCTTGAGTTCGTCACTGCGGCT
GGGATAACACTCGGGATGGACGAACTGTATAAGTAGGCCGCTCGAGGAGGGCCCGAACAAAAACTCATCT
CAGAAGAGGATCTGAATAGCGCCGTCGACCATCATCATAATCATCATTGAGTTTAAACCCGCTGATCAGC
CTCGACTGTGCCTTCTAGTTGCCAGCCATCTGTTGTTTGCCCCTCCCCCGTGCCTTCCTTGACCCTGGAA
GGTGCCACTCCCACTGTCCTTTCCTAATAAAATGAGGAAATTGCATCGCATTGTCTGAGTAGGTGTCATT
CTATTCTGGGGGGTGGGGTGGGGCAGGACAGCAAGGGGGAGGATTGGGAAGACAATAGCAGGCATGCTGG
GGACGCGGCCGCAATTTAACGCGAATTAATTCTGTGGAATGTGTGTCAGTTAGGGTGTGGAAAGTCCCCA
GGCTCCCCAGCAGGCAGAAGTATGCAAAGCATGCATCTCAATTAGTCAGCAACCAGGTGTGGAAAGTCCC
CAGGCTCCCCAGCAGGCAGAAGTATGCAAAGCATGCATCTCAATTAGTCAGCAACCATAGTCCCGCCCCT
AACTCCGCCCATCCCGCCCCTAACTCCGCCCAGTTCCGCCCATTCTCCGCCCCATGGCTGACTAATTTTT
TTTATTTATGCAGAGGCCGAGGCCGCCTCTGCCTCTGAGCTATTCCAGAAGTAGTGAGGAGGCTTTTTTG
GAGGCCTAGGCTTTTGCAAAAAGCTCCCGGGAGCTTGTATATCCATTTTCGGATCTGATCAGCACGTGAT
GAAAAAGCCTGAACTCACCGCGACGTCTGTCGAGAAGTTTCTGATCGAAAAGTTCGACAGCGTCTCCGAC
CTGATGCAGCTCTCGGAGGGCGAAGAATCTCGTGCTTTCAGCTTCGATGTAGGAGGGCGTGGATATGTCC
TGCGGGTAAATAGCTGCGCCGATGGTTTCTACAAAGATCGTTATGTTTATCGGCACTTTGCATCGGCCGC
GCTCCCGATTCCGGAAGTGCTTGACATTGGGGAATTCAGCGAGAGCCTGACCTATTGCATCTCCCGCCGT
GCACAGGGTGTCACGTTGCAAGACCTGCCTGAAACCGAACTGCCCGCTGTTCTGCAGCCGGTCGCGGAGG
CCATGGATGCGATCGCTGCGGCCGATCTTAGCCAGACGAGCGGGTTCGGCCCATTCGGACCGCAAGGAAT
CGGTCAATACACTACATGGCGTGATTTCATATGCGCGATTGCTGATCCCCATGTGTATCACTGGCAAACT
GTGATGGACGACACCGTCAGTGCGTCCGTCGCGCAGGCTCTCGATGAGCTGATGCTTTGGGCCGAGGACT
GCCCCGAAGTCCGGCACCTCGTGCACGCGGATTTCGGCTCCAACAATGTCCTGACGGACAATGGCCGCAT
AACAGCGGTCATTGACTGGAGCGAGGCGATGTTCGGGGATTCCCAATACGAGGTCGCCAACATCTTCTTC
TGGAGGCCGTGGTTGGCTTGTATGGAGCAGCAGACGCGCTACTTCGAGCGGAGGCATCCGGAGCTTGCAG
GATCGCCGCGGCTCCGGGCGTATATGCTCCGCATTGGTCTTGACCAACTCTATCAGAGCTTGGTTGACGG
CAATTTCGATGATGCAGCTTGGGCGCAGGGTCGATGCGACGCAATCGTCCGATCCGGAGCCGGGACTGTC
GGGCGTACACAAATCGCCCGCAGAAGCGCGGCCGTCTGGACCGATGGCTGTGTAGAAGTACTCGCCGATA
GTGGAAACCGACGCCCCAGCACTCGTCCGAGGGCAAAGGAATAGGTCGACAATCAACCTCTGGATTACAA
AATTTGTGAAAGATTGACTGGTATTCTTAACTATGTTGCTCCTTTTACGCTATGTGGATACGCTGCTTTA
ATGCCTTTGTATCATGCGTTAACTAAACTTGTTTATTGCAGCTTATAATGGTTACAAATAAAGCAATAGC
ATCACAAATTTCACAAATAAAGCATTTTTTTCACTGCATTCTAGTTGTGGTTTGTCCAAACTCATCAATG
TATCTTATCATGTCTGGAATTGACTCAAATGATGTCAATTAGTCTATCAGAAGCTCATCTGGTCTCCCTT
CCGGGGGACAAGACATCCCTGTTTAATATTTAAACAGCAGTGTTCCCAAACTGGGTTCTTATATCCCTTG
CTCTGGTCAACCAGGTTGCAGGGTTTCCTGTCCTCACAGGAACGAAGTCCCTAAAGAAACAGTGGCAGCC
AGGTTTAGCCCCGGAATTGACTGGATTCCTTTTTTAGGGCCCATTGGTATGGCTTTTTCCCCGTATCCCC
CCAGGTGTCTGCAGGCTCAAAGAGCAGCGAGAAGCGTTCAGAGGAAAGCGATCCCGTGCCACCTTCCCCG
TGCCCGGGCTGTCCCCGCACGCTGCCGGCTCGGGGATGCGGGGGGAGCGCCGGACCGGAGCGGAGCCCCG
GGCGGCTCGCTGCTGCCCCCTAGCGGGGGAGGGACGTAATTACATCCCTGGGGGCTTTGGGGGGGGGCTG
TCCCTGATATCTATAACAAGAAAATATATATATAATAAGTTATCACGTAAGTAGAACATGAAATAACAAT
ATAATTATCGTATGAGTTAAATCTTAAAAGTCACGTAAAAGATAATCATGCGTCATTTTGACTCACGCGG
TCGTTATAGTTCAAAATCAGTGACACTTACCGCATTGACAAGCACGCCTCACGGGAGCTCCAAGCGGCGA
CTGAGATGTCCTAAATGCACAGCGACGGATTCGCGCTATTTAGAAAGAGAGAGCAATATTTCAAGAATGC
ATGCGTCAATTTTACGCAGACTATCTTTCTAGGGTTAATCTAGCTGCATCAGGATCATATCGTCGGGTCT
TTTTTCCGGCTCAGTCATCGCCCAAGCTGGCGCTATCTGGGCATCGGGGAGGAAGAAGCCCGTGCCTTTT
CCCGCGAGGTTGAAGCGGCATGGAAAGAGTTTGCCGAGGATGACTGCTGCTGCATTGACGTTGAGCGAAA
ACGCACGTTTACCATGATGATTCGGGAAGGTGTGGCCATGCACGCCTTTAACGGTGAACTGTTCGTTCAG
GCCACCTGGGATACCAGTTCGTCGCGGCTTTTCCGGACACAGTTCCGGATGGTCAGCCCGAAGCGCATCA
GCAACCCGAACAATACCGGCGACAGCCGGAACTGCCGTGCCGGTGTGCAGATTAATGACAGCGGTGCGGC
GCTGGGATATTACGTCAGCGAGGACGGGTATCCTGGCTGGATGCCGCAGAAATGGACATGGATACCCCGT
GAGTTACCCGGCGGGCGCGCTTGGCGTAATCATGGTCATAGCTGTTTCCTGTGTGAAATTGTTATCCGCT
CACAATTCCACACAACATACGAGCCGGAAGCATAAAGTGTAAAGCCTGGGGTGCCTAATGAGTGAGCTAA
CTCACATTAATTGCGTTGCGCTCACTGCCCGCTTTCCAGTCGGGAAACCTGTCGTGCCAGCTGCATTAAT
GAATCGGCCAACGCGCGGGGAGAGGCGGTTTGCGTATTGGGCGCTCTTCCGCTTCCTCGCTCACTGACTC
GCTGCGCTCGGTCGTTCGGCTGCGGCGAGCGGTATCAGCTCACTCAAAGGCGGTAATACGGTTATCCACA
GAATCAGGGGATAACGCAGGAAAGAACATGTGAGCAAAAGGCCAGCAAAAGGCCAGGAACCGTAAAAAGG
CCGCGTTGCTGGCGTTTTTCCATAGGCTCCGCCCCCCTGACGAGCATCACAAAAATCGACGCTCAAGTCA
GAGGTGGCGAAACCCGACAGGACTATAAAGATACCAGGCGTTTCCCCCTGGAAGCTCCCTCGTGCGCTCT
CCTGTTCCGACCCTGCCGCTTACCGGATACCTGTCCGCCTTTCTCCCTTCGGGAAGCGTGGCGCTTTCTC
ATAGCTCACGCTGTAGGTATCTCAGTTCGGTGTAGGTCGTTCGCTCCAAGCTGGGCTGTGTGCACGAACC
CCCCGTTCAGCCCGACCGCTGCGCCTTATCCGGTAACTATCGTCTTGAGTCCAACCCGGTAAGACACGAC
TTATCGCCACTGGCAGCAGCCACTGGTAACAGGATTAGCAGAGCGAGGTATGTAGGCGGTGCTACAGAGT
TCTTGAAGTGGTGGCCTAACTACGGCTACACTAGAAGAACAGTATTTGGTATCTGCGCTCTGCTGAAGCC
AGTTACCTTCGGAAAAAGAGTTGGTAGCTCTTGATCCGGCAAACAAACCACCGCTGGTAGCGGTGGTTTT
TTTGTTTGCAAGCAGCAGATTACGCGCAGAAAAAAAGGATCTCAA
